Addgene plasmid #143786: TFORF1311
Purpose: Lentiviral vector for overexpressing transcription factor ORFs with unique 24-bp barcodes. Barcodes facilitate identification of transcription factors in pooled screens.
Depositing lab: Feng Zhang. Depositing organization: Broad Institute. Publication: A transcription factor atlas of directed differentiation. Joung J, Ma S, Tay T, Geiger-Schuller KR, Kirchgatterer PC, Verdine VK, Guo B, Arias-Garcia MA, Allen WE, Singh A, Kuksenko O, Abudayyeh OO, Gootenberg JS, Fu Z, Macrae RK, Buenrostro JD, Regev A, Zhang F. Cell. 2023 Jan 5;186(1):209-229.e26. doi: 10.1016/j.cell.2022.11.026. PubMed 36608654.
Backbone
  Vector backbone: pLX_TRC317
  Backbone manufacturer: Broad Institute Genetic Perturbation Platform
  Backbone size w/o insert (bp): 8264
  Vector type: Mammalian Expression, Lentiviral
  Selectable markers: Puromycin
Growth in bacteria
  Bacterial resistance: Ampicillin, 100 μg/mL
  Growth temperature: 37°C
  Growth strain: NEB Stable
  Copy number: High Copy
Gene/Insert
  Gene/Insert name: RBMS1
  Species: H. sapiens (human)
  Insert size (bp): 1322
  Entrez Gene: RBMS1 (a.k.a. C2orf12, HCC-4, MSSP, MSSP-1, MSSP-2, MSSP-3, SCR2, YC1)
  Promoter: EF1a
  Cloning method: Unknown
  Sequencing primers: 5′ GGGTGGAGACTGAAGTTAGGCCAG; 3′ CACATAGCGTAAAAGGAGCAACATAG
Terms and licenses: Academic/Nonprofit Terms; Industry Terms: Not Available to Industry
Depositor comments: NM_016836,ENST00000348849 . The transcription factor ORF portion of this plasmid was synthesized by Genewiz. Please test multiple small colonies in case of plasmid recombination. To make this collection available in a timely manner, a portion of this collection was not fully sequenced by Addgene. If an Addgene verified full plasmid sequence is not available, please contact us prior to placing an order to request the full sequence.
How to cite: TFORF1311 was a gift from Feng Zhang (Addgene plasmid # 143786 ; http://n2t.net/addgene:143786 ; RRID:Addgene_143786)
