[The description below was written by a language model from this plasmid's Addgene catalogue record and pLannotate feature annotations shown in this document.]
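Description:
TFORF1311 is a third-generation-style, self-inactivating lentiviral expression plasmid built on the pLX_TRC317 backbone and carrying the human RBMS1 open reading frame. It belongs to a barcoded transcription factor ORF collection. It is propagated in E. coli through a high-copy ColE1/pUC origin with ampicillin selection (β-lactamase under its own promoter). An f1 origin and remnants of a lac/lacZα cloning region flanked by T3 and T7 promoters are also present. The depositor notes that the plasmid can recombine in bacteria, as is common for LTR-containing vectors.

The viral genome is transcribed in packaging cells from an RSV promoter fused to a truncated HIV-1 5' LTR. This is followed by the Ψ packaging signal with a gag fragment, the RRE for Rev-dependent nuclear export, and a cPPT/CTS element that aids nuclear import of the reverse-transcribed genome. It ends in a ΔU3 3' LTR with a downstream SV40 polyadenylation signal. Inside the provirus, an SV40 early promoter/origin region drives puromycin N-acetyltransferase for selecting transduced mammalian cells. A separate EF-1α promoter drives constitutive expression of RBMS1, annotated as a single-stranded DNA-binding protein that interacts with the region upstream of MYC. A WPRE downstream of the ORF enhances transcript stability and expression. The short sequence between the ORF and the WPRE, annotated as a U6 promoter fragment, is probably not a functional promoter.

According to the record, each construct in the collection carries a unique 24-bp barcode, although the feature table does not annotate its position. The barcode allows the overexpressed factor to be identified in pooled overexpression screens, such as those for directed differentiation.
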