Features (pLannotate 1.2.2; 31 found; start..end, strand, type, name):
      5..231     +  promoter       RSV promoter: Rous sarcoma virus enhancer/promoter
    232..412     +  LTR            5' LTR (truncated): truncated 5' long terminal repeat (LTR) from HIV-1
    459..584     +  misc_feature   HIV-1 Ψ: packaging signal of human immunodeficiency virus type 1
    568..931     +  CDS            HIV-1 gag (fragment): gag protein from human immunodeficiency virus 1; gag
   1077..1310    +  misc_feature   RRE: The Rev response element (RRE) of HIV-1 allows for Rev-dependent mRNA export from the nucleus to the cytoplasm.
   1687..1713    +  CDS            Rev (fragment): human immunodeficiency virus 1 (HIV-1) Rev protein; rev; enhances nuclear export of unspliced and incompletely spliced viral mRNAs
   1720..1743    +  promoter       SV40 promoter (fragment): SV40 early promoter
   1744..1815    +  promoter       SV40 promoter (fragment): SV40 enhancer and early promoter
   1839..1974    +  rep_origin     SV40 ori: SV40 origin of replication
   2020..2616    +  CDS            PuroR (fragment): puromycin N-acetyltransferase; pac from Streptomyces; confers resistance to puromycin
   2665..2782    +  misc_feature   cPPT/CTS: central polypurine tract and central termination sequence of HIV-1
   2847..2913    +  CDS            small t antigen (fragment): SV40 (simian virus 40) small t antigen
   2920..4098    +  promoter       EF-1α promoter: strong constitutive promoter for human elongation factor EF-1α
   4115..5332    +  CDS            RBMS1: RBMS1_HUMAN - Also known as C2orf12, MSSP, MSSP1, SCR2. Experimental evidence at protein level: Swiss-Prot protein existence level 1. Single-stranded DNA binding protein that interacts with the region upstream of the MYC gene. Binds specifically to the DNA sequence motif 5'-[AT]CT[AT][AT]T-3'. Probably has a role in DNA replication. From Homo sapiens (Human).
   5348..5401    +  promoter       U6 promoter (fragment): RNA polymerase III promoter for human U6 snRNA
   5443..6031    +  misc_feature   WPRE: woodchuck hepatitis virus posttranscriptional regulatory element
   6082..6101    +  misc_feature   cPPT/CTS (fragment): central polypurine tract and central termination sequence of HIV-1
   6103..6336    +  LTR            3' LTR (ΔU3): self-inactivating 3' long terminal repeat (LTR) from HIV-1
   6414..6535    +  polyA_signal   SV40 poly(A) signal: SV40 polyadenylation signal
   6575..6710    +  rep_origin     SV40 ori: SV40 origin of replication
   6731..6749    -  promoter       T7 promoter: promoter for bacteriophage T7 RNA polymerase
   6757..6912    +  CDS            lacZα (fragment): LacZα fragment of β-galactosidase; lacZ fragment
   6917..7345    +  rep_origin     f1 ori (sequence partly withheld): f1 bacteriophage origin of replication; arrow indicates direction of (+) strand synthesis
   7398..7502    +  promoter       AmpR promoter: bla
   7503..8363    +  CDS            AmpR: β-lactamase; bla; confers resistance to ampicillin, carbenicillin, and related antibiotics
   8534..9122    +  rep_origin     ori: high-copy-number ColE1/pMB1/pBR322/pUC origin of replication
   9305..9397    +  CDS            lacI (fragment): lac repressor; lacI; The lac repressor binds to the lac operator to inhibit transcription in E. coli. This inhibition can be relieved by adding lactose or isopropyl-β-D-thiogalactopyranoside (IPTG).
   9410..9431    +  protein_bind   CAP binding site: CAP binding activates transcription in the presence of cAMP. E. coli catabolite activator protein
   9446..9476    +  promoter       lac promoter: promoter for the E. coli lac operon
   9484..9500    +  protein_bind   lac operator: The lac repressor binds to the lac operator to inhibit transcription in E. coli. This inhibition can be relieved by adding lactose or isopropyl-β-D-thiogalactopyranoside (IPTG). lac repressor encoded by lacI
   9545..9563    +  promoter       T3 promoter: promoter for bacteriophage T3 RNA polymerase
>Addgene plasmid #143786 | TFORF1311 | addgene full sequence | sequence record 396236 | Addgene NGS Result
TTAATGTAGTCTTATGCAATACTCTTGTAGTCTTGCAACATGGTAACGATGAGTTAGCAACATGCCTTAC
AAGGAGAGAAAAAGCACCGTGCATGCCGATTGGTGGAAGTAAGGTGGTACGATCGTGCCTTATTAGGAAG
GCAACAGACGGGTCTGACATGGATTGGACGAACCACTGAATTGCCGCATTGCAGAGATATTGTATTTAAG
TGCCTAGCTCGATACATAAACGGGTCTCTCTGGTTAGACCAGATCTGAGCCTGGGAGCTCTCTGGCTAAC
TAGGGAACCCACTGCTTAAGCCTCAATAAAGCTTGCCTTGAGTGCTTCAAGTAGTGTGTGCCCGTCTGTT
GTGTGACTCTGGTAACTAGAGATCCCTCAGACCCTTTTAGTCAGTGTGGAAAATCTCTAGCAGTGGCGCC
CGAACAGGGACTTGAAAGCGAAAGGGAAACCAGAGGAGCTCTCTCGACGCAGGACTCGGCTTGCTGAAGC
GCGCACGGCAAGAGGCGAGGGGCGGCGACTGGTGAGTACGCCAAAAATTTTGACTAGCGGAGGCTAGAAG
GAGAGAGATGGGTGCGAGAGCGTCAGTATTAAGCGGGGGAGAATTAGATCGCGATGGGAAAAAATTCGGT
TAAGGCCAGGGGGAAAGAAAAAATATAAATTAAAACATATAGTATGGGCAAGCAGGGAGCTAGAACGATT
CGCAGTTAATCCTGGCCTGTTAGAAACATCAGAAGGCTGTAGACAAATACTGGGACAGCTACAACCATCC
CTTCAGACAGGATCAGAAGAACTTAGATCATTATATAATACAGTAGCAACCCTCTATTGTGTGCATCAAA
GGATAGAGATAAAAGACACCAAGGAAGCTTTAGACAAGATAGAGGAAGAGCAAAACAAAAGTAAGACCAC
CGCACAGCAAGCGGCCGCTGATCTTCAGACCTGGAGGAGGAGATATGAGGGACAATTGGAGAAGTGAATT
ATATAAATATAAAGTAGTAAAAATTGAACCATTAGGAGTAGCACCCACCAAGGCAAAGAGAAGAGTGGTG
CAGAGAGAAAAAAGAGCAGTGGGAATAGGAGCTTTGTTCCTTGGGTTCTTGGGAGCAGCAGGAAGCACTA
TGGGCGCAGCGTCAATGACGCTGACGGTACAGGCCAGACAATTATTGTCTGGTATAGTGCAGCAGCAGAA
CAATTTGCTGAGGGCTATTGAGGCGCAACAGCATCTGTTGCAACTCACAGTCTGGGGCATCAAGCAGCTC
CAGGCAAGAATCCTGGCTGTGGAAAGATACCTAAAGGATCAACAGCTCCTGGGGATTTGGGGTTGCTCTG
GAAAACTCATTTGCACCACTGCTGTGCCTTGGAATGCTAGTTGGAGTAATAAATCTCTGGAACAGATTTG
GAATCACACGACCTGGATGGAGTGGGACAGAGAAATTAACAATTACACAAGCTTAATACACTCCTTAATT
GAAGAATCGCAAAACCAGCAAGAAAAGAATGAACAAGAATTATTGGAATTAGATAAATGGGCAAGTTTGT
GGAATTGGTTTAACATAACAAATTGGCTGTGGTATATAAAATTATTCATAATGATAGTAGGAGGCTTGGT
AGGTTTAAGAATAGTTTTTGCTGTACTTTCTATAGTGAATAGAGTTAGGCAGGGATATTCACCATTATCG
TTTCAGACCCACCTCCCAACCCCGAGGGGACCCATGCATTGCATCTCAATTAGTCAGCAACCAGGTGTGG
AAAGTCCCCAGGCTCCCCAGCAGGCAGAAGTATGCAAAGCATGCGTCTCAATTAGTCAGCAACCATAGTC
CCGCCCCTAACTCCGCCCATCCCGCCCCTAACTCCGCCCAGTTCCGCCCATTCTCCGCCCCATGGCTGAC
TAATTTTTTTTATTTATGCAGAGGCCGAGGCCGCCTCGGCCTCTGAGCTATTCCAGAAGTAGTGAGGAGG
CTTTTTTGGAGGCCTAGGCTTTTGCAAAAAGCTTTCTAGAGGTACCACCGGAGCTTACCATGACCGAGTA
CAAGCCCACGGTGCGCCTCGCCACCCGCGACGACGTCCCCAGGGCCGTACGCACCCTCGCCGCCGCGTTC
GCCGACTACCCCGCCACGCGCCACACCGTCGATCCGGACCGCCACATCGAGCGGGTCACCGAGCTGCAAG
AACTCTTCCTCACGCGCGTCGGGCTCGACATCGGCAAGGTGTGGGTCGCGGACGACGGCGCCGCCGTGGC
GGTCTGGACCACGCCGGAGAGCGTCGAAGCGGGGGCGGTGTTCGCCGAGATCGGCCCGCGCATGGCCGAG
TTGAGCGGTTCCCGGCTGGCCGCGCAGCAACAGATGGAAGGCCTCCTGGCGCCGCACCGGCCCAAGGAGC
CCGCGTGGTTCCTGGCCACCGTCGGCGTCTCGCCCGACCACCAGGGCAAGGGTCTGGGCAGCGCCGTCGT
GCTCCCCGGAGTGGAGGCGGCCGAGCGCGCCGGGGTGCCCGCCTTCCTGGAGACCTCCGCGCCCCGCAAC
CTCCCCTTCTACGAGCGGCTCGGCTTCACCGTCACCGCCGACGTCGAGGTGCCCGAAGGACCGCGCACCT
GGTGCATGACCCGCAAGCCCGGTGCCAGTTAACGAATTCTAGATCTTGAGACAAATGGCAGTATTCATCC
ACAATTTTAAAAGAAAAGGGGGGATTGGGGGGTACAGTGCAGGGGAAAGAATAGTAGACATAATAGCAAC
AGACATACAAACTAAAGAATTACAAAAACAAATTACAAAAATTCAAAATTTTCGGGTTTATTACAGGGAC
AGCAGAGATCCACTTTGGCGCCGGCTCGAGGCCTGCAGGTGCAAAGATGGATAAAGTTTTAAACAGAGAG
GAATCTTTGCAGCTAATGGACCTTCTAGGTCTTGAAAGGAGTGGGAATTGGCTCCGGTGCCCGTCAGTGG
GCAGAGCGCACATCGCCCACAGTCCCCGAGAAGTTGGGGGGAGGGGTCGGCAATTGAACCGGTGCCTAGA
GAAGGTGGCGCGGGGTAAACTGGGAAAGTGATGTCGTGTACTGGCTCCGCCTTTTTCCCGAGGGTGGGGG
AGAACCGTATATAAGTGCAGTAGTCGCCGTGAACGTTCTTTTTCGCAACGGGTTTGCCGCCAGAACACAG
GTAAGTGCCGTGTGTGGTTCCCGCGGGCCTGGCCTCTTTACGGGTTATGGCCCTTGCGTGCCTTGAATTA
CTTCCACCTGGCTGCAGTACGTGATTCTTGATCCCGAGCTTCGGGTTGGAAGTGGGTGGGAGAGTTCGAG
GCCTTGCGCTTAAGGAGCCCCTTCGCCTCGTGCTTGAGTTGAGGCCTGGCCTGGGCGCTGGGGCCGCCGC
GTGCGAATCTGGTGGCACCTTCGCGCCTGTCTCGCTGCTTTCGATAAGTCTCTAGCCATTTAAAATTTTT
GATGACCTGCTGCGACGCTTTTTTTCTGGCAAGATAGTCTTGTAAATGCGGGCCAAGATCTGCACACTGG
TATTTCGGTTTTTGGGGCCGCGGGCGGCGACGGGGCCCGTGCGTCCCAGCGCACATGTTCGGCGAGGCGG
GGCCTGCGAGCGCGGCCACCGAGAATCGGACGGGGGTAGTCTCAAGCTGGCCGGCCTGCTCTGGTGCCTG
GCCTCGCGCCGCCGTGTATCGCCCCGCCCTGGGCGGCAAGGCTGGCCCGGTCGGCACCAGTTGCGTGAGC
GGAAAGATGGCCGCTTCCCGGCCCTGCTGCAGGGAGCTCAAAATGGAGGACGCGGCGCTCGGGAGAGCGG
GCGGGTGAGTCACCCACACAAAGGAAAAGGGCCTTTCCGTCCTCAGCCGTCGCTTCATGTGACTCCACGG
AGTACCGGGCGCCGTCCAGGCACCTCGATTAGTTCTCGAGCTTTTGGAGTACGTCGTCTTTAGGTTGGGG
GGAGGGGTTTTATGCGATGGAGTTTCCCCACACTGAGTGGGTGGAGACTGAAGTTAGGCCAGCTTGGCAC
TTGATGTAATTCTCCTTGGAATTTGCCCTTTTTGAGTTTGGATCTTGGTTCATTCTCAAGCCTCAGACAG
TGGTTCAAAGTTTTTTTCTTCCATTTCAGGTGTCGTGAGGCTAGCACCGCCACCATGGGCAAAGTGTGGA
AACAGCAGATGTACCCTCAGTACGCCACCTACTATTACCCCCAGTATCTGCAAGCCAAGCAGTCTCTGGT
CCCAGCCCACCCCATGGCCCCTCCCAGTCCCAGCACCACCAGCAGTAATAACAACAGTAGCAGCAGTAGC
AACTCAGGATGGGATCAGCTCAGCAAAACGAACCTCTATATCCGAGGACTGCCTCCCCACACCACCGACC
AGGACCTGGTGAAGCTCTGTCAACCATATGGGAAAATAGTCTCCACAAAGGCAATTTTGGATAAGACAAC
GAACAAATGCAAAGGTTATGGTTTTGTCGACTTTGACAGCCCTGCAGCAGCTCAAAAAGCTGTGTCTGCC
CTGAAGGCCAGTGGGGTTCAAGCTCAAATGGCAAAGCAACAGGAACAAGATCCTACCAACCTCTACATTT
CTAATTTGCCACTCTCCATGGATGAGCAAGAACTAGAAAATATGCTCAAACCATTTGGACAAGTTATTTC
TACAAGGATACTACGTGATTCCAGTGGTACAAGTCGTGGTGTTGGCTTTGCTAGGATGGAATCAACAGAA
AAATGTGAAGCTGTTATTGGTCATTTTAATGGAAAATTTATTAAGACACCACCAGGAGTTTCTGCCCCCA
CAGAACCTTTATTGTGTAAGTTTGCTGATGGAGGACAGAAAAAGAGACAGAACCCAAACAAATACATCCC
TAATGGAAGACCATGGCATAGAGAAGGAGAGGTGAGACTTGCTGGAATGACACTTACTTACGACCCAACT
ACAGCTGCTATACAGAACGGATTTTATCCTTCACCATACAGTATTGCTACAAACCGAATGATCACTCAAA
CTTCTATTACACCCTATATTGCATCTCCTGTATCTGCCTACCAGGTGCAAAGTCCTTCGTGGATGCAACC
TCAACCATATATTCTACAGCACCCTGGTGCCGTGTTAACTCCCTCAATGGAGCACACCATGTCACTACAG
CCCGCATCAATGATCAGCCCTCTGGCCCAGCAGATGAGTCATCTGTCACTAGGCAGCACCGGAACATACA
TGCCTGCAACGTCAGCTATGCAAGGAGCCTACTTGCCACAGTATGCACATATGCAGACGACAGCGGTTCC
TGTTGAGGAGGCAAGTGGTCAACAGCAGGTGGCTGTCGAGACGTCTAATGACCATTCTCCATATACCTTT
CAACCTAATAAGTAGTAATGAACTAGTCCGTAACTTGAAAGTATTTCGATTTCTTGGCTTTATATATCTT
GTGGAAAGGACGACTCCACGCTGTTGCGATGTTGGACACGCGTTAAGTCGACAATCAACCTCTGGATTAC
AAAATTTGTGAAAGATTGACTGGTATTCTTAACTATGTTGCTCCTTTTACGCTATGTGGATACGCTGCTT
TAATGCCTTTGTATCATGCTATTGCTTCCCGTATGGCTTTCATTTTCTCCTCCTTGTATAAATCCTGGTT
GCTGTCTCTTTATGAGGAGTTGTGGCCCGTTGTCAGGCAACGTGGCGTGGTGTGCACTGTGTTTGCTGAC
GCAACCCCCACTGGTTGGGGCATTGCCACCACCTGTCAGCTCCTTTCCGGGACTTTCGCTTTCCCCCTCC
CTATTGCCACGGCGGAACTCATCGCCGCCTGCCTTGCCCGCTGCTGGACAGGGGCTCGGCTGTTGGGCAC
TGACAATTCCGTGGTGTTGTCGGGGAAATCATCGTCCTTTCCTTGGCTGCTCGCCTGTGTTGCCACCTGG
ATTCTGCGCGGGACGTCCTTCTGCTACGTCCCTTCGGCCCTCAATCCAGCGGACCTTCCTTCCCGCGGCC
TGCTGCCGGCTCTGCGGCCTCTTCCGCGTCTTCGCCTTCGCCCTCAGACGAGTCGGATCTCCCTTTGGGC
CGCCTCCCCGCGTCGACTTTAAGACCAATGACTTACAAGGCAGCTGTAGATCTTAGCCACTTTTTAAAAG
AAAAGGGGGGACTGGAAGGGCTAATTCACTCCCAACGAAGACAAGATCTGCTTTTTGCTTGTACTGGGTC
TCTCTGGTTAGACCAGATCTGAGCCTGGGAGCTCTCTGGCTAACTAGGGAACCCACTGCTTAAGCCTCAA
TAAAGCTTGCCTTGAGTGCTTCAAGTAGTGTGTGCCCGTCTGTTGTGTGACTCTGGTAACTAGAGATCCC
TCAGACCCTTTTAGTCAGTGTGGAAAATCTCTAGCAGTACGTATAGTAGTTCATGTCATCTTATTATTCA
GTATTTATAACTTGCAAAGAAATGAATATCAGAGAGTGAGAGGAACTTGTTTATTGCAGCTTATAATGGT
TACAAATAAAGCAATAGCATCACAAATTTCACAAATAAAGCATTTTTTTCACTGCATTCTAGTTGTGGTT
TGTCCAAACTCATCAATGTATCTTATCATGTCTGGCTCTAGCTATCCCGCCCCTAACTCCGCCCATCCCG
CCCCTAACTCCGCCCAGTTCCGCCCATTCTCCGCCCCATGGCTGACTAATTTTTTTTATTTATGCAGAGG
CCGAGGCCGCCTCGGCCTCTGAGCTATTCCAGAAGTAGTGAGGAGGCTTTTTTGGAGGCCTAGGGACGTA
CCCAATTCGCCCTATAGTGAGTCGTATTACGCGCGCTCACTGGCCGTCGTTTTACAACGTCGTGACTGGG
AAAACCCTGGCGTTACCCAACTTAATCGCCTTGCAGCACATCCCCCTTTCGCCAGCTGGCGTAATAGCGA
AGAGGCCCGCACCGATCGCCCTTCCCAACAGTTGCGCAGCCTGAATGGCGAATGGG
[124 nt withheld, positions 6917-7040]
C
[91 nt withheld, positions 7042-7132]
A
[49 nt withheld, positions 7134-7182]
CCTTTGACGTTGGAGTCCACGTTCTTT
[37 nt withheld, positions 7210-7246]
ACCCTATCTCGGTCTATTCTTTTGATTTATAAGGGATTTTGCCGATTTCGGCCTATTGGTTAAAAAATGA
GCTGATTTAACAAAAATTTAACGCGAATTTTAACAAAATATTAACGCTTACAATTTAGGTGGCACTTTTC
GGGGAAATGTGCGCGGAACCCCTATTTGTTTATTTTTCTAAATACATTCAAATATGTATCCGCTCATGAG
ACAATAACCCTGATAAATGCTTCAATAATATTGAAAAAGGAAGAGTATGAGTATTCAACATTTCCGTGTC
GCCCTTATTCCCTTTTTTGCGGCATTTTGCCTTCCTGTTTTTGCTCACCCAGAAACGCTGGTGAAAGTAA
AAGATGCTGAAGATCAGTTGGGTGCACGAGTGGGTTACATCGAACTGGATCTCAACAGCGGTAAGATCCT
TGAGAGTTTTCGCCCCGAAGAACGTTTTCCAATGATGAGCACTTTTAAAGTTCTGCTATGTGGCGCGGTA
TTATCCCGTATTGACGCCGGGCAAGAGCAACTCGGTCGCCGCATACACTATTCTCAGAATGACTTGGTTG
AGTACTCACCAGTCACAGAAAAGCATCTTACGGATGGCATGACAGTAAGAGAATTATGCAGTGCTGCCAT
AACCATGAGTGATAACACTGCGGCCAACTTACTTCTGACAACGATCGGAGGACCGAAGGAGCTAACCGCT
TTTTTGCACAACATGGGGGATCATGTAACTCGCCTTGATCGTTGGGAACCGGAGCTGAATGAAGCCATAC
CAAACGACGAGCGTGACACCACGATGCCTGTAGCAATGGCAACAACGTTGCGCAAACTATTAACTGGCGA
ACTACTTACTCTAGCTTCCCGGCAACAATTAATAGACTGGATGGAGGCGGATAAAGTTGCAGGACCACTT
CTGCGCTCGGCCCTTCCGGCTGGCTGGTTTATTGCTGATAAATCTGGAGCCGGTGAGCGTGGGTCTCGCG
GTATCATTGCAGCACTGGGGCCAGATGGTAAGCCCTCCCGTATCGTAGTTATCTACACGACGGGGAGTCA
GGCAACTATGGATGAACGAAATAGACAGATCGCTGAGATAGGTGCCTCACTGATTAAGCATTGGTAACTG
TCAGACCAAGTTTACTCATATATACTTTAGATTGATTTAAAACTTCATTTTTAATTTAAAAGGATCTAGG
TGAAGATCCTTTTTGATAATCTCATGACCAAAATCCCTTAACGTGAGTTTTCGTTCCACTGAGCGTCAGA
CCCCGTAGAAAAGATCAAAGGATCTTCTTGAGATCCTTTTTTTCTGCGCGTAATCTGCTGCTTGCAAACA
AAAAAACCACCGCTACCAGCGGTGGTTTGTTTGCCGGATCAAGAGCTACCAACTCTTTTTCCGAAGGTAA
CTGGCTTCAGCAGAGCGCAGATACCAAATACTGTTCTTCTAGTGTAGCCGTAGTTAGGCCACCACTTCAA
GAACTCTGTAGCACCGCCTACATACCTCGCTCTGCTAATCCTGTTACCAGTGGCTGCTGCCAGTGGCGAT
AAGTCGTGTCTTACCGGGTTGGACTCAAGACGATAGTTACCGGATAAGGCGCAGCGGTCGGGCTGAACGG
GGGGTTCGTGCACACAGCCCAGCTTGGAGCGAACGACCTACACCGAACTGAGATACCTACAGCGTGAGCT
ATGAGAAAGCGCCACGCTTCCCGAAGGGAGAAAGGCGGACAGGTATCCGGTAAGCGGCAGGGTCGGAACA
GGAGAGCGCACGAGGGAGCTTCCAGGGGGAAACGCCTGGTATCTTTATAGTCCTGTCGGGTTTCGCCACC
TCTGACTTGAGCGTCGATTTTTGTGATGCTCGTCAGGGGGGCGGAGCCTATGGAAAAACGCCAGCAACGC
GGCCTTTTTACGGTTCCTGGCCTTTTGCTGGCCTTTTGCTCACATGTTCTTTCCTGCGTTATCCCCTGAT
TCTGTGGATAACCGTATTACCGCCTTTGAGTGAGCTGATACCGCTCGCCGCAGCCGAACGACCGAGCGCA
GCGAGTCAGTGAGCGAGGAAGCGGAAGAGCGCCCAATACGCAAACCGCCTCTCCCCGCGCGTTGGCCGAT
TCATTAATGCAGCTGGCACGACAGGTTTCCCGACTGGAAAGCGGGCAGTGAGCGCAACGCAATTAATGTG
AGTTAGCTCACTCATTAGGCACCCCAGGCTTTACACTTTATGCTTCCGGCTCGTATGTTGTGTGGAATTG
TGAGCGGATAACAATTTCACACAGGAAACAGCTATGACCATGATTACGCCAAGCGCGCAATTAACCCTCA
CTAAAGGGAACAAAAGCTGGAGCTGCAAGC
