>Addgene plasmid #143786 | TFORF1311 | depositor partial sequence | sequence record 283485 | Insert
ACCGCCACCATGGGCAAAGTGTGGAAACAGCAGATGTACCCTCAGTACGCCACCTACTATTACCCCCAGT
ATCTGCAAGCCAAGCAGTCTCTGGTCCCAGCCCACCCCATGGCCCCTCCCAGTCCCAGCACCACCAGCAG
TAATAACAACAGTAGCAGCAGTAGCAACTCAGGATGGGATCAGCTCAGCAAAACGAACCTCTATATCCGA
GGACTGCCTCCCCACACCACCGACCAGGACCTGGTGAAGCTCTGTCAACCATATGGGAAAATAGTCTCCA
CAAAGGCAATTTTGGATAAGACAACGAACAAATGCAAAGGTTATGGTTTTGTCGACTTTGACAGCCCTGC
AGCAGCTCAAAAAGCTGTGTCTGCCCTGAAGGCCAGTGGGGTTCAAGCTCAAATGGCAAAGCAACAGGAA
CAAGATCCTACCAACCTCTACATTTCTAATTTGCCACTCTCCATGGATGAGCAAGAACTAGAAAATATGC
TCAAACCATTTGGACAAGTTATTTCTACAAGGATACTACGTGATTCCAGTGGTACAAGTCGTGGTGTTGG
CTTTGCTAGGATGGAATCAACAGAAAAATGTGAAGCTGTTATTGGTCATTTTAATGGAAAATTTATTAAG
ACACCACCAGGAGTTTCTGCCCCCACAGAACCTTTATTGTGTAAGTTTGCTGATGGAGGACAGAAAAAGA
GACAGAACCCAAACAAATACATCCCTAATGGAAGACCATGGCATAGAGAAGGAGAGGTGAGACTTGCTGG
AATGACACTTACTTACGACCCAACTACAGCTGCTATACAGAACGGATTTTATCCTTCACCATACAGTATT
GCTACAAACCGAATGATCACTCAAACTTCTATTACACCCTATATTGCATCTCCTGTATCTGCCTACCAGG
TGCAAAGTCCTTCGTGGATGCAACCTCAACCATATATTCTACAGCACCCTGGTGCCGTGTTAACTCCCTC
AATGGAGCACACCATGTCACTACAGCCCGCATCAATGATCAGCCCTCTGGCCCAGCAGATGAGTCATCTG
TCACTAGGCAGCACCGGAACATACATGCCTGCAACGTCAGCTATGCAAGGAGCCTACTTGCCACAGTATG
CACATATGCAGACGACAGCGGTTCCTGTTGAGGAGGCAAGTGGTCAACAGCAGGTGGCTGTCGAGACGTC
TAATGACCATTCTCCATATACCTTTCAACCTAATAAGTAGTAATGAACTAGTCCGTAACTTGAAAGTATT
TCGATTTCTTGGCTTTATATATCTTGTGGAAAGGACGACTCCACGCTGTTGCGATGTTGGAC
