>Addgene plasmid #143786 | TFORF1311 | depositor partial sequence | sequence record 283486 | Barcode
CTCCACGCTGTTGCGATGTTGGAC
